>Addgene plasmid #244982 | 2xmyc-RILPL1 | addgene full sequence | sequence record 489405 | Addgene NGS Result
ATGCATTAGTTATTAATAGTAATCAATTACGGGGTCATTAGTTCATAGCCCATATATGGAGTTCCGCGTT
ACATAACTTACGGTAAATGGCCCGCCTGGCTGACCGCCCAACGACCCCCGCCCATTGACGTCAATAATGA
CGTATGTTCCCATAGTAACGCCAATAGGGACTTTCCATTGACGTCAATGGGTGGAGTATTTACGGTAAAC
TGCCCACTTGGCAGTACATCAAGTGTATCATATGCCAAGTACGCCCCCTATTGACGTCAATGACGGTAAA
TGGCCCGCCTGGCATTATGCCCAGTACATGACCTTATGGGACTTTCCTACTTGGCAGTACATCTACGTAT
TAGTCATCGCTATTACCATGGTGATGCGGTTTTGGCAGTACATCAATGGGCGTGGATAGCGGTTTGACTC
ACGGGGATTTCCAAGTCTCCACCCCATTGACGTCAATGGGAGTTTGTTTTGGCACCAAAATCAACGGGAC
TTTCCAAAATGTCGTAACAACTCCGCCCCATTGACGCAAATGGGCGGTAGGCGTGTACGGTGGGAGGTCT
ATATAAGCAGAGCTGGTTTAGTGAACCGTCAGATCCGCTAGCGATTACGCCAAGCTCGAAATTAACCCTC
ACTAAAGGGAACAAAAGCTGGAGCTCCACCGCGGTGGCGGCCGCCATGGAGCAGAAACTCATCTCTGAAG
AGGATCTGAGCCCGGGCGGATCCGAGCAGAAACTCATCTCTGAAGAGGATCTGCTGCAGGAATTCGATAT
CACAAGTTTGTACAAAAAAGCAGGCTCCGAATTCGCCCTTATGGAGGAGGAGCGGGGGTCGGCGCTGGCG
GCCGAGTCGGCGCTGGAGAAGAACGTGGCCGAGCTGACCGTCATGGACGTGTACGACATCGCGTCGCTTG
TGGGCCACGAGTTCGAGCGGGTCATTGACCAGCACGGCTGCGAGGCCATCGCGCGCCTCATGCCCAAGGT
CGTGCGCGTCCTGGAGATCCTGGAGGTGCTGGTCAGCCGCCACCACGTCGCGCCCGAGCTGGACGAGCTG
CGCCTGGAGCTGGACCGCCTGCGCCTGGAGAGGATGGACCGCATCGAGAAGGAGCGCAAGCACCAGAAGG
AGCTGGAGCTGGTGGAGGATGTGTGGCGAGGGGAGGCGCAGGACCTCCTCTCCCAGATCGCCCAGCTGCA
GGAGGAGAACAAGCAGCTCATGACCAACCTCTCCCACAAGGATGTCAACTTCTCAGAGGAGGAGTTCCAG
AAGCATGAAGGCATGTCAGAGCGGGAGCGACAGGTGATGAAGAAGCTGAAGGAGGTGGTGGACAAACAAC
GCGACGAGATCCGCGCCAAGGACAGGGAGCTGGGCCTGAAAAATGAGGACGTTGAGGCTTTACAGCAGCA
GCAGACACGGCTGATGAAGATCAACCATGACCTTCGGCACCGGGTCACGGTGGTGGAGGCCCAGGGGAAA
GCCCTGATCGAACAGAAGGTGGAGCTGGAGGCAGACCTGCAGACCAAGGAGCAGGAGATGGGCAGCCTGC
GAGCAGAGCTGGGGAAGTTGCGAGAGAGGCTGCAGGGGGAGCACAGCCAGAATGGGGAGGAGGAGCCTGA
GACGGAGCCGGTGGGAGAGGAGAGCATCTCCGACGCAGAGAAGGTGGCCATGGATCTCAAGGACCCCAAC
CGCCCCCGGTTCACCCTGCAGGAGCTGCGGGACGTGCTGCACGAGAGGAACGAGCTCAAGTCCAAGGTGT
TCTTGCTGCAGGAGGAGCTGGCTTACTATAAGAGTGAAGAAATGGAAGAGGAAAACCGAATACCCCAACC
CCCACCCATCGCCCACCCGAGGACGTCCCCCCAGCCGGAGTCGGGCATCAAGCGACTGTTTAGCTTCTTC
TCCCGAGATAAGAAGCGCCTGGCCAACACACAGAGAAACGTGCACATCCAGGAGTCCTTTGGACAGTGGG
CAAACACCCACCGCGATGACGGTTACACAGAGCAAGGACAGGAAGCCCTGCAGCATCTGTGAAAGGGCGA
ATTCGACCCAGCTTTCTTGTACAAAGTGGTGATCGGTACCTTAATTAATTAAGGTACCAGGTAAGTGTAC
CCAATTCGCCCTATAGTGAGTCGTATTACAATTCACTCGATCGCCCTTCCCAACAGTTGCGCAGCCTGAA
TGGCGAATGGAGATCCAATTTTTAAGTGTATAATGTGTTAAACTACTGATTCTAATTGTTTGTGTATTTT
AGATTCACAGTCCCAAGGCTCATTTCAGGCCCCTCAGTCCTCACAGTCTGTTCATGATCATAATCAGCCA
TACCACATTTGTAGAGGTTTTACTTGCTTTAAAAAACCTCCCACACCTCCCCCTGAACCTGAAACATAAA
ATGAATGCAATTGTTGTTGTTAACTTGTTTATTGCAGCTTATAATGGTTACAAATAAAGCAATAGCATCA
CAAATTTCACAAATAAAGCATTTTTTTCACTGCATTCTAGTTGTGGTTTGTCCAAACTCATCAATGTATC
TTAACGCGTAAATTGTAAGCGTTAATATTTTGTTAAAATTCGCGTTAAATTTTTGTTAAATCAGCTCATT
TTTTAACCAATAGGCCGAAATCGGCAAAATCCCTTATAAATCAAAAGAATAGACCGAGATAGGGT
[37 nt withheld, positions 2656-2692]
AAAGAACGTGGACTCCAACGTCAAAGG
[49 nt withheld, positions 2720-2768]
T
[91 nt withheld, positions 2770-2860]
G
[124 nt withheld, positions 2862-2985]
CAGGTGGCACTTTTCGGGGAAATGTGCGCGGAACCCCTATTTGTTTATTTTTCTAAATACATTCAAATAT
GTATCCGCTCATGAGACAATAACCCTGATAAATGCTTCAATAATATTGAAAAAGGAAGAATCCTGAGGCG
GAAAGAACCAGCTGTGGAATGTGTGTCAGTTAGGGTGTGGAAAGTCCCCAGGCTCCCCAGCAGGCAGAAG
TATGCAAAGCATGCATCTCAATTAGTCAGCAACCAGGTGTGGAAAGTCCCCAGGCTCCCCAGCAGGCAGA
AGTATGCAAAGCATGCATCTCAATTAGTCAGCAACCATAGTCCCGCCCCTAACTCCGCCCATCCCGCCCC
TAACTCCGCCCAGTTCCGCCCATTCTCCGCCCCATGGCTGACTAATTTTTTTTATTTATGCAGAGGCCGA
GGCCGCCTCGGCCTCTGAGCTATTCCAGAAGTAGTGAGGAGGCTTTTTTGGAGGCCTAGGCTTTTGCAAA
GATCGATCAAGAGACAGGATGAGGATCGTTTCGCATGATTGAACAAGATGGATTGCACGCAGGTTCTCCG
GCCGCTTGGGTGGAGAGGCTATTCGGCTATGACTGGGCACAACAGACAATCGGCTGCTCTGATGCCGCCG
TGTTCCGGCTGTCAGCGCAGGGGCGCCCGGTTCTTTTTGTCAAGACCGACCTGTCCGGTGCCCTGAATGA
ACTGCAAGACGAGGCAGCGCGGCTATCGTGGCTGGCCACGACGGGCGTTCCTTGCGCAGCTGTGCTCGAC
GTTGTCACTGAAGCGGGAAGGGACTGGCTGCTATTGGGCGAAGTGCCGGGGCAGGATCTCCTGTCATCTC
ACCTTGCTCCTGCCGAGAAAGTATCCATCATGGCTGATGCAATGCGGCGGCTGCATACGCTTGATCCGGC
TACCTGCCCATTCGACCACCAAGCGAAACATCGCATCGAGCGAGCACGTACTCGGATGGAAGCCGGTCTT
GTCGATCAGGATGATCTGGACGAAGAACATCAGGGGCTCGCGCCAGCCGAACTGTTCGCCAGGCTCAAGG
CGAGCATGCCCGACGGCGAGGATCTCGTCGTGACCCATGGCGATGCCTGCTTGCCGAATATCATGGTGGA
AAATGGCCGCTTTTCTGGATTCATCGACTGTGGCCGGCTGGGTGTGGCGGACCGCTATCAGGACATAGCG
TTGGCTACCCGTGATATTGCTGAAGAACTTGGCGGCGAATGGGCTGACCGCTTCCTCGTGCTTTACGGTA
TCGCCGCTCCCGATTCGCAGCGCATCGCCTTCTATCGCCTTCTTGACGAGTTCTTCTGAGCGGGACTCTG
GGGTTCGAAATGACCGACCAAGCGACGCCCAACCTGCCATCACGAGATTTCGATTCCACCGCCGCCTTCT
ATGAAAGGTTGGGCTTCGGAATCGTTTTCCGGGACGCCGGCTGGATGATCCTCCAGCGCGGGGATCTCAT
GCTGGAGTTCTTCGCCCACCCTAGGGGGAGGCTAACTGAAACACGGAAGGAGACAATACCGGAAGGAACC
CGCGCTATGACGGCAATAAAAAGACAGAATAAAACGCACGGTGTTGGGTCGTTTGTTCATAAACGCGGGG
TTCGGTCCCAGGGCTGGCACTCTGTCGATACCCCACCGAGACCCCATTGGGGCCAATACGCCCGCGTTTC
TTCCTTTTCCCCACCCCACCCCCCAAGTTCGGGTGAAGGCCCAGGGCTCGCAGCCAACGTCGGGGCGGCA
GGCCCTGCCATAGCCTCAGGTTACTCATATATACTTTAGATTGATTTAAAACTTCATTTTTAATTTAAAA
GGATCTAGGTGAAGATCCTTTTTGATAATCTCATGACCAAAATCCCTTAACGTGAGTTTTCGTTCCACTG
AGCGTCAGACCCCGTAGAAAAGATCAAAGGATCTTCTTGAGATCCTTTTTTTCTGCGCGTAATCTGCTGC
TTGCAAACAAAAAAACCACCGCTACCAGCGGTGGTTTGTTTGCCGGATCAAGAGCTACCAACTCTTTTTC
CGAAGGTAACTGGCTTCAGCAGAGCGCAGATACCAAATACTGTTCTTCTAGTGTAGCCGTAGTTAGGCCA
CCACTTCAAGAACTCTGTAGCACCGCCTACATACCTCGCTCTGCTAATCCTGTTACCAGTGGCTGCTGCC
AGTGGCGATAAGTCGTGTCTTACCGGGTTGGACTCAAGACGATAGTTACCGGATAAGGCGCAGCGGTCGG
GCTGAACGGGGGGTTCGTGCACACAGCCCAGCTTGGAGCGAACGACCTACACCGAACTGAGATACCTACA
GCGTGAGCTATGAGAAAGCGCCACGCTTCCCGAAGGGAGAAAGGCGGACAGGTATCCGGTAAGCGGCAGG
GTCGGAACAGGAGAGCGCACGAGGGAGCTTCCAGGGGGAAACGCCTGGTATCTTTATAGTCCTGTCGGGT
TTCGCCACCTCTGACTTGAGCGTCGATTTTTGTGATGCTCGTCAGGGGGGCGGAGCCTATGGAAAAACGC
CAGCAACGCGGCCTTTTTACGGTTCCTGGCCTTTTGCTGGCCTTTTGCTCACATGTTCTTTCCTGCGTTA
TCCCCTGATTCTGTGGATAACCGTATTACCGCC
Features (pLannotate 1.2.2; 23 found; start..end, strand, type, name):
     67..370     +  enhancer       CMV enhancer: human cytomegalovirus immediate early enhancer
    371..574     +  promoter       CMV promoter: human cytomegalovirus (CMV) immediate early promoter
    620..638     +  promoter       T3 promoter: promoter for bacteriophage T3 RNA polymerase
    651..674     +  misc_feature   MCS (fragment): pBluescript multiple cloning site
    679..708     +  CDS            3xMyc (fragment): 3 tandem Myc epitope tags
    724..753     +  CDS            3xMyc (fragment): 3 tandem Myc epitope tags
    753..772     +  misc_feature   MCS (fragment): pBluescript multiple cloning site
    772..796     +  protein_bind   attB1: mutant version of attB; recombination site for the Gateway® BP reaction BP Clonase™
    811..2019    +  CDS            RILPL1: RIPL1_HUMAN - Also known as RLP1. Experimental evidence at protein level: Swiss-Prot protein existence level 1. Plays a role in the regulation of cell shape and polarity (By similarity). Plays a role in cellular protein transport, including protein transport away from primary cilia (By similarity). Neuroprotective protein, which acts by sequestring GAPDH in the cytosol and prevent the apoptotic function of GAPDH in the nucleus (By similarity). Competes with SIAH1 for binding GAPDH (By similarity). Does not regulate lysosomal morphology and distribution (PubMed:14668488). Binds to RAB10 followi
   2036..2060    -  protein_bind   attB2: mutant version of attB; recombination site for the Gateway® BP reaction BP Clonase™
   2110..2128    -  promoter       T7 promoter: promoter for bacteriophage T7 RNA polymerase
   2138..2177    +  CDS            lacZα (fragment): LacZα fragment of β-galactosidase; lacZ fragment
   2187..2242    +  intron         small t intron (fragment): SV40 (simian virus 40) small t antigen intron
   2242..2379    +  CDS            large T antigen (fragment): large T antigen from SV40 (simian virus 40)
   2402..2523    +  polyA_signal   SV40 poly(A) signal: SV40 polyadenylation signal
   2557..2985    -  rep_origin     f1 ori (sequence partly withheld): f1 bacteriophage origin of replication; arrow indicates direction of (+) strand synthesis
   3012..3114    +  promoter       AmpR promoter: bla
   3118..3475    +  promoter       SV40 promoter: SV40 enhancer and early promoter
   3510..4304    +  CDS            NeoR/KanR: aminoglycoside phosphotransferase from Tn5; aph(3')-II (or nptII); confers resistance to neomycin, kanamycin, and G418 (Geneticin®)
   4325..4477    +  CDS            ble (fragment): BLE_KLEPN - Experimental evidence at protein level: Swiss-Prot protein existence level 1. Binding protein with a strong affinity to the bleomycin family of antibiotics. Binds to CL990; an antimitotic-antibiotic compound. From Klebsiella pneumoniae.
   4536..4583    +  polyA_signal   HSV TK poly(A) signal: herpes simplex virus thymidine kinase polyadenylation signal (Cole and Stacy, 1985)
   4674..4690    -  polyA_signal   bGH poly(A) signal (fragment): bovine growth hormone polyadenylation signal
   4912..5500    +  rep_origin     ori: high-copy-number ColE1/pMB1/pBR322/pUC origin of replication
