[The description below was written by a language model from this plasmid's Addgene catalogue record and pLannotate feature annotations shown in this document.]
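Description:
2xmyc-RILPL1 is a 5.6 kb mammalian expression plasmid that produces human RILPL1 carrying two tandem Myc epitopes at its N terminus. It is built on pDEST-CMV-Tag3B-2xmyc, a Gateway destination version of a CMV-driven tagging vector, and the insert was introduced by Gateway recombination. The RILPL1 coding sequence is accordingly flanked by attB1 and attB2 sites. Transcription is driven by the human cytomegalovirus immediate-early enhancer and promoter. Two short Myc-tag segments lie downstream of the promoter and immediately upstream of attB1, so the tags, the translated attB1 linker and RILPL1 are presumably read as a single fusion protein. An SV40 polyadenylation signal terminates the transcript, preceded by small fragments of SV40 small t intron and large T antigen sequence that are part of that SV40 terminator region. T3 and T7 phage promoters bracket the cassette, a remnant of the parental vector that can serve for sequencing or in vitro transcription.

The plasmid is propagated in E. coli at high copy from a ColE1/pUC-type origin and is selected with kanamycin. Resistance comes from a single Tn5 NeoR/KanR gene placed behind both a bacterial bla promoter and the SV40 early promoter and followed by an HSV TK polyadenylation signal. This arrangement gives kanamycin resistance in bacteria and can also support G418 selection in mammalian cells. An f1 origin is present for single-stranded DNA production. The short lacZα, ble and bGH poly(A) annotations are backbone fragments rather than functional elements.

The construct is intended for expressing Myc-tagged RILPL1 in mammalian cells, allowing detection or immunoprecipitation with anti-Myc antibodies. The associated study examined how RILPL1 and JIP4 regulate lysosomal tubulation.
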