Addgene plasmid #244982: 2xmyc-RILPL1
Purpose: Express RILPL1 in mammalian cells with 2xmyc tag
Depositing lab: Luis Bonet-Ponce. Depositing organization: Ohio State University. Publication: JIP4 and RILPL1 utilize opposing motor force to dynamically regulate lysosomal tubulation. Bonet-Ponce L, Tegicho T, Fernandez-Martinez N, Rozenberg IA, Ashriem M, Beilina A, Kluss JH, Li Y, Cookson MR. J Cell Biol. 2025 Nov 3;224(11):e202404018. doi: 10.1083/jcb.202404018. Epub 2025 Sep 24. PubMed 40990465.
Backbone
  Vector backbone: pDEST-CMV-Tag3B-2xmyc
  Vector type: Mammalian Expression
Growth in bacteria
  Bacterial resistance: Kanamycin, 50 μg/mL
  Growth temperature: 37°C
  Growth strain: DH5alpha
  Copy number: High Copy
Gene/Insert
  Gene/Insert name: RILPL1
  Species: H. sapiens (human)
  Entrez Gene: RILPL1 (a.k.a. GOSPEL, OPDM4, RLP1)
  Promoter: CMV
  Tag / fusion protein: 2xmyc (N terminal on backbone)
  Cloning method: Gateway Cloning
Terms and licenses: Academic/Nonprofit Terms; Industry Terms: Not Available to Industry
How to cite: 2xmyc-RILPL1 was a gift from Luis Bonet-Ponce (Addgene plasmid # 244982 ; http://n2t.net/addgene:244982 ; RRID:Addgene_244982)
